Addgene plasmid #148011: pT7-V5-SBP-C1-HsNanos2-W9E_Y
Purpose: Mammalian Expression of HsNanos2-W9E
Depositing lab: Elisa Izaurralde. Depositing organization: Max Planck Institute for Developmental Biology. Publication: Structural basis for the Nanos-mediated recruitment of the CCR4-NOT complex and translational repression. Bhandari D, Raisch T, Weichenrieder O, Jonas S, Izaurralde E. Genes Dev. 2014 Apr 15;28(8):888-901. doi: 10.1101/gad.237289.113. PubMed 24736845.
Backbone
  Vector backbone: Unknown
  Vector type: Mammalian Expression
Growth in bacteria
  Bacterial resistance: Kanamycin, 50 μg/mL
  Growth temperature: 37°C
  Growth strain: DH5alpha
  Copy number: High Copy
Gene/Insert
  Gene/Insert name: HsNanos2-W9E
  Species: H. sapiens (human)
  Entrez Gene: NANOS2 (a.k.a. NOS2)
  Cloning method: Unknown
Terms and licenses: Academic/Nonprofit Terms; Industry Terms: Not Available to Industry
Depositor comments: synthesized DNA from GeneArt. Codon optimized for Expression in human cells. Plasmids from this collection were made available to the research community and donated after the lab closed. Please note that the sequence provided by the depositing laboratory may be theoretical/predicted or based on Sanger sequencing results. There may be discrepancies between sequencing results obtained by Addgene and the depositor sequence. If an Addgene verified sequence is not available, please contact before placing your order to request that our lab fully sequence the plasmid.
How to cite: pT7-V5-SBP-C1-HsNanos2-W9E_Y was a gift from Elisa Izaurralde (Addgene plasmid # 148011 ; http://n2t.net/addgene:148011 ; RRID:Addgene_148011)
