[The description below was written by a language model from this plasmid's Addgene catalogue record and pLannotate feature annotations shown in this document.]
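Description:
pT7-V5-SBP-C1-HsNanos2-W9E_Y is a 4,646 nt mammalian expression plasmid encoding a point mutant (W9E) of human NANOS2. The record lists the backbone as unknown. The feature layout includes a CMV enhancer/promoter, a C1-style cloning site downstream of the N-terminal tags, an SV40 poly(A) signal, an f1 origin and a dual-promoter NeoR/KanR cassette. In bacteria the plasmid replicates from a high-copy ColE1/pUC-type origin and is selected with kanamycin. The aminoglycoside phosphotransferase gene is driven by the bacterial AmpR (bla) promoter and also by the SV40 early promoter, with an HSV TK poly(A) signal, so it could in principle support G418 selection in mammalian cells. Several short annotated fragments (truncated HIV-1 LTR, large T antigen, ble, bGH poly(A)) are most likely partial sequence matches from automated annotation rather than functional elements.

The expression cassette places the CMV immediate early enhancer and promoter upstream of a T7 promoter, which would also allow in vitro transcription with T7 RNA polymerase. The open reading frame carries a V5 epitope tag and a streptavidin-binding peptide (SBP) ahead of the NANOS2 coding sequence. The protein can therefore be detected with anti-V5 antibodies and pulled down on streptavidin resin. According to the depositor, the insert was made as synthetic DNA and codon optimized for human cells. NANOS2 is a germ cell regulator that recruits the CCR4-NOT deadenylase complex, and the associated publication concerns the structural basis of this recruitment and of translational repression. The W9E substitution was presumably designed to test that interaction, although the record does not state its effect.
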