Features (pLannotate 1.2.2; 18 found; start..end, strand, type, name):
     61..364     +  enhancer       CMV enhancer: human cytomegalovirus immediate early enhancer
    365..568     +  promoter       CMV promoter: human cytomegalovirus (CMV) immediate early promoter
    564..597     +  LTR            5' LTR (truncated) (fragment): truncated 5' long terminal repeat (LTR) from HIV-1
    613..631     +  promoter       T7 promoter: promoter for bacteriophage T7 RNA polymerase
    668..709     +  CDS            V5 tag: epitope tag from simian virus 5
    731..844     +  CDS            SBP: streptavidin-binding peptide selected from a peptide library; binds streptavidin with nanomolar affinity (Keefe et al., 2001)
    857..1270    +  CDS            NANOS2: NANO2_HUMAN - Also known as NOS2. Experimental evidence at protein level: Swiss-Prot protein existence level 1. Plays a key role in the sexual differentiation of germ cells by promoting the male fate but suppressing the female fate. Represses the female fate pathways by suppressing meiosis, which in turn results in the promotion of the male fate. Maintains the suppression of meiosis by preventing STRA8 expression, which is required for premeiotic DNA replication, after CYP26B1 is decreased. Regulates the localization of the CCR4-NOT deadenylation complex to P-bodies and plays a role in recruit
   1274..1310    +  misc_feature   MCS (fragment): multiple cloning site
   1327..1411    +  CDS            large T antigen (fragment): large T antigen from SV40 (simian virus 40)
   1434..1555    +  polyA_signal   SV40 poly(A) signal: SV40 polyadenylation signal
   1589..2017    -  rep_origin     f1 ori (sequence partly withheld): f1 bacteriophage origin of replication; arrow indicates direction of (+) strand synthesis
   2044..2148    +  promoter       AmpR promoter: bla
   2150..2507    +  promoter       SV40 promoter: SV40 enhancer and early promoter
   2542..3336    +  CDS            NeoR/KanR: aminoglycoside phosphotransferase from Tn5; aph(3')-II (or nptII); confers resistance to neomycin, kanamycin, and G418 (Geneticin®)
   3357..3509    +  CDS            ble (fragment): BLE_KLEPN - Experimental evidence at protein level: Swiss-Prot protein existence level 1. Binding protein with a strong affinity to the bleomycin family of antibiotics. Binds to CL990; an antimitotic-antibiotic compound. From Klebsiella pneumoniae.
   3568..3615    +  polyA_signal   HSV TK poly(A) signal: herpes simplex virus thymidine kinase polyadenylation signal (Cole and Stacy, 1985)
   3706..3722    -  polyA_signal   bGH poly(A) signal (fragment): bovine growth hormone polyadenylation signal
   3944..4532    +  rep_origin     ori: high-copy-number ColE1/pMB1/pBR322/pUC origin of replication
>Addgene plasmid #148011 | pT7-V5-SBP-C1-HsNanos2-W9E_Y | depositor full sequence | sequence record 290458 | Full Sequence
TAGTTATTAATAGTAATCAATTACGGGGTCATTAGTTCATAGCCCATATATGGAGTTCCGCGTTACATAA
CTTACGGTAAATGGCCCGCCTGGCTGACCGCCCAACGACCCCCGCCCATTGACGTCAATAATGACGTATG
TTCCCATAGTAACGCCAATAGGGACTTTCCATTGACGTCAATGGGTGGAGTATTTACGGTAAACTGCCCA
CTTGGCAGTACATCAAGTGTATCATATGCCAAGTACGCCCCCTATTGACGTCAATGACGGTAAATGGCCC
GCCTGGCATTATGCCCAGTACATGACCTTATGGGACTTTCCTACTTGGCAGTACATCTACGTATTAGTCA
TCGCTATTACCATGGTGATGCGGTTTTGGCAGTACATCAATGGGCGTGGATAGCGGTTTGACTCACGGGG
ATTTCCAAGTCTCCACCCCATTGACGTCAATGGGAGTTTGTTTTGGCACCAAAATCAACGGGACTTTCCA
AAATGTCGTAACAACTCCGCCCCATTGACGCAAATGGGCGGTAGGCGTGTACGGTGGGAGGTCTATATAA
GCAGAGCTCTCTGGCTAACTAGAGAACCCACTGCTTACTGGCTTATCGAAATTAATACGACTCACTATAG
GGAGACCCAAGCTCTAGCGCTACCGGTCGCCACCATGGGTAAGCCTATCCCTAACCCTCTCCTCGGTCTC
GATTCTACGCCCGGAAGCGGTAGCGGTACGATGGACGAGAAGACCACCGGCTGGGGGGGCGGCCACGTGG
TGGAGGGCCTGGCCGGCGAGCTGGAGCAGCTGCGGGCCAGGCTGGAGCACCACCCTCAGGGCCAGCGGGA
GCCCAGATCTCGAGCTATGCAGCTGCCCCCATTCGACATGGAGAAGGACTACTTCAACCTGAGCCAGGTC
GTGTGGGCCCTGATCGCCAGCAGAGGCCAGAGACTGGAAACCCAGGAAATCGAGGAACCCAGCCCTGGCC
CTCCACTGGGACAGGATCAGGGACTGGGAGCCCCTGGCGCTAATGGCGGACTGGGCACCCTGTGCAATTT
CTGCAAGCACAACGGCGAGAGCCGGCACGTGTACAGCAGCCACCAGCTGAAAACCCCCGACGGCGTGGTC
GTGTGCCCCATCCTGAGACACTACGTGTGCCCTGTGTGCGGCGCCACTGGGGATCAGGCCCATACCCTGA
AGTACTGCCCCCTGAATGGCGGCCAGCAGTCCCTGTACAGAAGAAGCGGCAGAAACAGCGCTGGGCGGAG
AGTGAAGAGATAAGAATTCTGCAGTCGACGGTACCGCGGGCCCGGGATCCACCGGATCTAGATAACTGAT
CATAATCAGCCATACCACATTTGTAGAGGTTTTACTTGCTTTAAAAAACCTCCCACACCTCCCCCTGAAC
CTGAAACATAAAATGAATGCAATTGTTGTTGTTAACTTGTTTATTGCAGCTTATAATGGTTACAAATAAA
GCAATAGCATCACAAATTTCACAAATAAAGCATTTTTTTCACTGCATTCTAGTTGTGGTTTGTCCAAACT
CATCAATGTATCTTAACGCGTAAATTGTAAGCGTTAATATTTTGTTAAAATTCGCGTTAAATTTTTGTTA
AATCAGCTCATTTTTTAACCAATAGGCCGAAATCGGCAAAATCCCTTATAAATCAAAAGAATAGACCGAG
ATAGGGT
[37 nt withheld, positions 1688-1724]
AAAGAACGTGGACTCCAACGTCAAAGG
[49 nt withheld, positions 1752-1800]
T
[91 nt withheld, positions 1802-1892]
G
[124 nt withheld, positions 1894-2017]
CAGGTGGCACTTTTCGGGGAAATGTGCGCGGAACCCCTATTTGTTTATTTTTCTAAATACATTCAAATAT
GTATCCGCTCATGAGACAATAACCCTGATAAATGCTTCAATAATATTGAAAAAGGAAGAGTCCTGAGGCG
GAAAGAACCAGCTGTGGAATGTGTGTCAGTTAGGGTGTGGAAAGTCCCCAGGCTCCCCAGCAGGCAGAAG
TATGCAAAGCATGCATCTCAATTAGTCAGCAACCAGGTGTGGAAAGTCCCCAGGCTCCCCAGCAGGCAGA
AGTATGCAAAGCATGCATCTCAATTAGTCAGCAACCATAGTCCCGCCCCTAACTCCGCCCATCCCGCCCC
TAACTCCGCCCAGTTCCGCCCATTCTCCGCCCCATGGCTGACTAATTTTTTTTATTTATGCAGAGGCCGA
GGCCGCCTCGGCCTCTGAGCTATTCCAGAAGTAGTGAGGAGGCTTTTTTGGAGGCCTAGGCTTTTGCAAA
GATCGATCAAGAGACAGGATGAGGATCGTTTCGCATGATTGAACAAGATGGATTGCACGCAGGTTCTCCG
GCCGCTTGGGTGGAGAGGCTATTCGGCTATGACTGGGCACAACAGACAATCGGCTGCTCTGATGCCGCCG
TGTTCCGGCTGTCAGCGCAGGGGCGCCCGGTTCTTTTTGTCAAGACCGACCTGTCCGGTGCCCTGAATGA
ACTGCAAGACGAGGCAGCGCGGCTATCGTGGCTGGCCACGACGGGCGTTCCTTGCGCAGCTGTGCTCGAC
GTTGTCACTGAAGCGGGAAGGGACTGGCTGCTATTGGGCGAAGTGCCGGGGCAGGATCTCCTGTCATCTC
ACCTTGCTCCTGCCGAGAAAGTATCCATCATGGCTGATGCAATGCGGCGGCTGCATACGCTTGATCCGGC
TACCTGCCCATTCGACCACCAAGCGAAACATCGCATCGAGCGAGCACGTACTCGGATGGAAGCCGGTCTT
GTCGATCAGGATGATCTGGACGAAGAGCATCAGGGGCTCGCGCCAGCCGAACTGTTCGCCAGGCTCAAGG
CGAGCATGCCCGACGGCGAGGATCTCGTCGTGACCCATGGCGATGCCTGCTTGCCGAATATCATGGTGGA
AAATGGCCGCTTTTCTGGATTCATCGACTGTGGCCGGCTGGGTGTGGCGGACCGCTATCAGGACATAGCG
TTGGCTACCCGTGATATTGCTGAAGAGCTTGGCGGCGAATGGGCTGACCGCTTCCTCGTGCTTTACGGTA
TCGCCGCTCCCGATTCGCAGCGCATCGCCTTCTATCGCCTTCTTGACGAGTTCTTCTGAGCGGGACTCTG
GGGTTCGAAATGACCGACCAAGCGACGCCCAACCTGCCATCACGAGATTTCGATTCCACCGCCGCCTTCT
ATGAAAGGTTGGGCTTCGGAATCGTTTTCCGGGACGCCGGCTGGATGATCCTCCAGCGCGGGGATCTCAT
GCTGGAGTTCTTCGCCCACCCTAGGGGGAGGCTAACTGAAACACGGAAGGAGACAATACCGGAAGGAACC
CGCGCTATGACGGCAATAAAAAGACAGAATAAAACGCACGGTGTTGGGTCGTTTGTTCATAAACGCGGGG
TTCGGTCCCAGGGCTGGCACTCTGTCGATACCCCACCGAGACCCCATTGGGGCCAATACGCCCGCGTTTC
TTCCTTTTCCCCACCCCACCCCCCAAGTTCGGGTGAAGGCCCAGGGCTCGCAGCCAACGTCGGGGCGGCA
GGCCCTGCCATAGCCTCAGGTTACTCATATATACTTTAGATTGATTTAAAACTTCATTTTTAATTTAAAA
GGATCTAGGTGAAGATCCTTTTTGATAATCTCATGACCAAAATCCCTTAACGTGAGTTTTCGTTCCACTG
AGCGTCAGACCCCGTAGAAAAGATCAAAGGATCTTCTTGAGATCCTTTTTTTCTGCGCGTAATCTGCTGC
TTGCAAACAAAAAAACCACCGCTACCAGCGGTGGTTTGTTTGCCGGATCAAGAGCTACCAACTCTTTTTC
CGAAGGTAACTGGCTTCAGCAGAGCGCAGATACCAAATACTGTCCTTCTAGTGTAGCCGTAGTTAGGCCA
CCACTTCAAGAACTCTGTAGCACCGCCTACATACCTCGCTCTGCTAATCCTGTTACCAGTGGCTGCTGCC
AGTGGCGATAAGTCGTGTCTTACCGGGTTGGACTCAAGACGATAGTTACCGGATAAGGCGCAGCGGTCGG
GCTGAACGGGGGGTTCGTGCACACAGCCCAGCTTGGAGCGAACGACCTACACCGAACTGAGATACCTACA
GCGTGAGCTATGAGAAAGCGCCACGCTTCCCGAAGGGAGAAAGGCGGACAGGTATCCGGTAAGCGGCAGG
GTCGGAACAGGAGAGCGCACGAGGGAGCTTCCAGGGGGAAACGCCTGGTATCTTTATAGTCCTGTCGGGT
TTCGCCACCTCTGACTTGAGCGTCGATTTTTGTGATGCTCGTCAGGGGGGCGGAGCCTATGGAAAAACGC
CAGCAACGCGGCCTTTTTACGGTTCCTGGCCTTTTGCTGGCCTTTTGCTCACATGTTCTTTCCTGCGTTA
TCCCCTGATTCTGTGGATAACCGTATTACCGCCATGCAT
